LOCUS       Exported 3374 bp ds-DNA circular SYN 13-MAY-2021
DEFINITION  Gateway entry vector containing mouse Ovol1..
ACCESSION   .
VERSION     .
KEYWORDS    pENTR-mOvol1
SOURCE      synthetic DNA construct
  ORGANISM  synthetic DNA construct
REFERENCE   1 (bases 1 to 3374)
  AUTHORS   Kagawa H, Shimamoto R, Kim SI, Oceguera-Yanez F, Yamamoto T,
            Schroeder T, Woltjen K
  TITLE     OVOL1 Influences the Determination and Expansion of iPSC
            Reprogramming Intermediates.
  JOURNAL   Stem Cell Reports. 2018 Dec 28. pii: S2213-6711(18)30527-7. doi:
            10.1016/j.stemcr.2018.12.008.
  PUBMED    30639212
REFERENCE   2 (bases 1 to 3374)
  AUTHORS   .
  TITLE     Direct Submission
  JOURNAL   Exported May 13, 2021 from SnapGene Server 1.1.58
            http://www.snapgene.com
FEATURES             Location/Qualifiers
     source          1..3374
                     /organism="synthetic DNA construct"
                     /mol_type="other DNA"
     primer_bind     92..109
                     /label=L4440
                     /note="L4440 vector, forward primer"
     terminator      268..295
                     /label=rrnB T2 terminator
                     /note="transcription terminator T2 from the E. coli rrnB
                     gene"
     terminator      387..473
                     /gene="Escherichia coli rrnB"
                     /label=rrnB T1 terminator
                     /note="transcription terminator T1 from the E. coli rrnB
                     gene"
     primer_bind     522..544
                     /label=M13/pUC Forward
                     /note="In lacZ gene"
     primer_bind     536..553
                     /label=M13 Forward
                     /note="In lacZ gene. Also called M13-F20 or M13 (-21)
                     Forward"
     primer_bind     537..553
                     /label=M13 fwd
                     /note="common sequencing primer, one of multiple similar
                     variants"
     protein_bind    569..668
                     /gene="mutant version of attL"
                     /label=attL1
                     /bound_moiety="LR Clonase(TM)"
                     /note="recombination site for the Gateway(R) LR reaction"
     protein_bind    complement(1499..1598)
                     /gene="mutant version of attL"
                     /label=attL2
                     /bound_moiety="LR Clonase(TM)"
                     /note="recombination site for the Gateway(R) LR reaction"
     primer_bind     complement(1615..1634)
                     /label=T7
                     /note="T7 promoter, forward primer"
     promoter        complement(1616..1634)
                     /label=T7 promoter
                     /note="promoter for bacteriophage T7 RNA polymerase"
     primer_bind     complement(1639..1655)
                     /label=M13 rev
                     /note="common sequencing primer, one of multiple similar
                     variants"
     primer_bind     complement(1639..1655)
                     /label=M13 Reverse
                     /note="In lacZ gene. Also called M13-rev"
     primer_bind     complement(1757..1776)
                     /label=pENTR-R
                     /note="pENTR vectors, reverse primer"
     CDS             1768..2577
                     /codon_start=1
                     /gene="aph(3')-Ia"
                     /product="aminoglycoside phosphotransferase"
                     /label=KanR
                     /note="confers resistance to kanamycin in bacteria or G418
                     (Geneticin(R)) in eukaryotes"
                     /translation="MSHIQRETSRPRLNSNMDADLYGYKWARDNVGQSGATIYRLYGKP
                     DAPELFLKHGKGSVANDVTDEMVRLNWLTEFMPLPTIKHFIRTPDDAWLLTTAIPGKTA
                     FQVLEEYPDSGENIVDALAVFLRRLHSIPVCNCPFNSDRVFRLAQAQSRMNNGLVDASD
                     FDDERNGWPVEQVWKEMHKLLPFSPDSVVTHGDFSLDNLIFDEGKLIGCIDVGRVGIAD
                     RYQDLAILWNCLGEFSPSLQKRLFQKYGIDNPDMNKLQFHLMLDEFF"
     primer_bind     complement(1835..1854)
                     /label=Kan-R
                     /note="Kanamycin resistance gene, reverse primer"
     rep_origin      2724..3312
                     /direction=RIGHT
                     /label=ori
                     /note="high-copy-number ColE1/pMB1/pBR322/pUC origin of
                     replication"
     primer_bind     3213..3232
                     /label=pBR322ori-F
                     /note="pBR322 origin, forward primer"
ORIGIN
        1 ctttcctgcg ttatcccctg attctgtgga taaccgtatt accgcctttg agtgagctga
       61 taccgctcgc cgcagccgaa cgaccgagcg cagcgagtca gtgagcgagg aagcggaaga
      121 gcgcccaata cgcaaaccgc ctctccccgc gcgttggccg attcattaat gcagctggca
      181 cgacaggttt cccgactgga aagcgggcag tgagcgcaac gcaattaata cgcgtaccgc
      241 tagccaggaa gagtttgtag aaacgcaaaa aggccatccg tcaggatggc cttctgctta
      301 gtttgatgcc tggcagttta tggcgggcgt cctgcccgcc accctccggg ccgttgcttc
      361 acaacgttca aatccgctcc cggcggattt gtcctactca ggagagcgtt caccgacaaa
      421 caacagataa aacgaaaggc ccagtcttcc gactgagcct ttcgttttat ttgatgcctg
      481 gcagttccct actctcgcgt taacgctagc atggatgttt tcccagtcac gacgttgtaa
      541 aacgacggcc agtcttaagc tcgggcccca aataatgatt ttattttgac tgatagtgac
      601 ctgttcgttg caacaaattg atgagcaatg cttttttata atgccaactt tgtacaaaaa
      661 agcaggctcc gcggccgcca ccatgcctcg cgcgttcctg gtgaagaagc catgcgtctc
      721 cacgtgcaag aggaactgga gcgagctccc ggacgaagag cgcggcgaga tctacgtgcc
      781 agtcagcctc ggcttctgcc caccacagcc ctaccgggaa ccagaggcat cggtggccga
      841 gcctccttcc tgccccctgg ctttggacat gagccttcga gactccagct atagcgtggc
      901 tccagggccc tgcgtggtgg cccagctacc ctctgaagat gtgagccatc tgacagatcc
      961 ccagagcaga gaccagggct ttctacgaac caagatgaag gtgaccttgg gggacagtcc
     1021 aaatggagac ctttttacct gccacatctg ccagaagtcc ttcacccacc agcgcatgct
     1081 gaatcgacac atgaagtgtc acaacgacgt caagaggcac ctctgcactt actgtgggaa
     1141 gggcttcaat gacacctttg acctcaagag acatgtccga acccacactg gtgtgcggcc
     1201 ctacaagtgc agtctgtgtg ataaggcctt cactcagcgc tgctctctgg agtcccacct
     1261 caagaagatc cacggagtgc agcagaagta tgcatacaag gagcgccggg ccaagctcta
     1321 cgtgtgtgag gagtgcggtt gcacatccga gagtcaagag ggtcatgtcc tgcacctcaa
     1381 ggaacgccac cccgacagcc cactgctgcg caagacctcc aagaaagtgg ctgtggctct
     1441 gcagaacact gtcacgtccc tgctgcaggg cagcccccat ctctgaagag gcgcgccgac
     1501 ccagctttct tgtacaaagt tggcattata agaaagcatt gcttatcaat ttgttgcaac
     1561 gaacaggtca ctatcagtca aaataaaatc attatttgcc atccagctga tatcccctat
     1621 agtgagtcgt attacatggt catagctgtt tcctggcagc tctggcccgt gtctcaaaat
     1681 ctctgatgtt acattgcaca agataaaaat atatcatcat gaacaataaa actgtctgct
     1741 tacataaaca gtaatacaag gggtgttatg agccatattc aacgggaaac gtcgaggccg
     1801 cgattaaatt ccaacatgga tgctgattta tatgggtata aatgggctcg cgataatgtc
     1861 gggcaatcag gtgcgacaat ctatcgcttg tatgggaagc ccgatgcgcc agagttgttt
     1921 ctgaaacatg gcaaaggtag cgttgccaat gatgttacag atgagatggt cagactaaac
     1981 tggctgacgg aatttatgcc tcttccgacc atcaagcatt ttatccgtac tcctgatgat
     2041 gcatggttac tcaccactgc gatccccgga aaaacagcat tccaggtatt agaagaatat
     2101 cctgattcag gtgaaaatat tgttgatgcg ctggcagtgt tcctgcgccg gttgcattcg
     2161 attcctgttt gtaattgtcc ttttaacagc gatcgcgtat ttcgtctcgc tcaggcgcaa
     2221 tcacgaatga ataacggttt ggttgatgcg agtgattttg atgacgagcg taatggctgg
     2281 cctgttgaac aagtctggaa agaaatgcat aaacttttgc cattctcacc ggattcagtc
     2341 gtcactcatg gtgatttctc acttgataac cttatttttg acgaggggaa attaataggt
     2401 tgtattgatg ttggacgagt cggaatcgca gaccgatacc aggatcttgc catcctatgg
     2461 aactgcctcg gtgagttttc tccttcatta cagaaacggc tttttcaaaa atatggtatt
     2521 gataatcctg atatgaataa attgcagttt catttgatgc tcgatgagtt tttctaatca
     2581 gaattggtta attggttgta acactggcag agcattacgc tgacttgacg ggacggcgca
     2641 agctcatgac caaaatccct taacgtgagt tacgcgtcgt tccactgagc gtcagacccc
     2701 gtagaaaaga tcaaaggatc ttcttgagat cctttttttc tgcgcgtaat ctgctgcttg
     2761 caaacaaaaa aaccaccgct accagcggtg gtttgtttgc cggatcaaga gctaccaact
     2821 ctttttccga aggtaactgg cttcagcaga gcgcagatac caaatactgt tcttctagtg
     2881 tagccgtagt taggccacca cttcaagaac tctgtagcac cgcctacata cctcgctctg
     2941 ctaatcctgt taccagtggc tgctgccagt ggcgataagt cgtgtcttac cgggttggac
     3001 tcaagacgat agttaccgga taaggcgcag cggtcgggct gaacgggggg ttcgtgcaca
     3061 cagcccagct tggagcgaac gacctacacc gaactgagat acctacagcg tgagctatga
     3121 gaaagcgcca cgcttcccga agggagaaag gcggacaggt atccggtaag cggcagggtc
     3181 ggaacaggag agcgcacgag ggagcttcca gggggaaacg cctggtatct ttatagtcct
     3241 gtcgggtttc gccacctctg acttgagcgt cgatttttgt gatgctcgtc aggggggcgg
     3301 agcctatgga aaaacgccag caacgcggcc tttttacggt tcctggcctt ttgctggcct
     3361 tttgctcaca tgtt
//
