[The description below was written by a language model from this plasmid's Addgene catalogue record and the feature table of its GenBank file.]
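Description:
pENTR-mOvol1 is a 3,374 bp Gateway entry clone carrying the mouse (M. musculus) Ovol1 gene. It replicates in E. coli from a high-copy ColE1/pUC-type origin and is selected with kanamycin through an aph(3')-Ia aminoglycoside phosphotransferase gene. The feature table shows the layout typical of a pENTR-style plasmid. The rrnB T2 and T1 transcription terminators lie upstream of the cloning region and shield the insert from read-through transcription from the backbone. M13 forward and reverse primer sites and a T7 promoter flank the cassette, with the T7 promoter sitting just outside attL2 and pointing back toward the insert.

The payload lies between attL1 and attL2, which bracket roughly 830 bp. This interval is not annotated as a feature, but it is where the Ovol1 insert named in the catalogue would be. The attL sites are substrates for LR Clonase, so the insert can be moved directionally into any attR-containing destination vector. No eukaryotic promoter, polyadenylation signal, tag or reporter is annotated, so the plasmid appears to be a shuttle intermediate rather than an expression construct.

The catalogue lists the backbone as pBluescript and the vector type as mammalian expression and piggyBac transposon. The sequence record shows no transposon terminal repeats or mammalian expression elements, so those fields may instead describe the destination vectors intended for the insert. That reading is an inference, not something the record states. The associated publication concerns the role of OVOL1 in iPSC reprogramming intermediates, which suggests the clone served as the source for Ovol1 expression constructs in that work.
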