Addgene plasmid #120359: pENTR-mOvol1
Purpose: Gateway entry vector containing mouse Ovol1.
Depositing lab: Knut Woltjen. Depositing organization: Kyoto University, Center for iPS Cell Research and Application. Publication: OVOL1 Influences the Determination and Expansion of iPSC Reprogramming Intermediates. Kagawa H, Shimamoto R, Kim SI, Oceguera-Yanez F, Yamamoto T, Schroeder T, Woltjen K. Stem Cell Reports. 2018 Dec 28. pii: S2213-6711(18)30527-7. doi: 10.1016/j.stemcr.2018.12.008. PubMed 30639212.
Backbone
  Vector backbone: pBluescript
  Vector type: Mammalian Expression ; piggyBac transposon
Growth in bacteria
  Bacterial resistance: Kanamycin, 50 μg/mL
  Growth temperature: 37°C
  Growth strain: DH5alpha
  Copy number: High Copy
Gene/Insert
  Gene/Insert name: Ovol1
  Species: M. musculus (mouse)
  Entrez Gene: Ovol1 (a.k.a. BB147136, O, Ovo1, mo, movo1)
Terms and licenses: Academic/Nonprofit Terms; Industry Terms: Not Available to Industry
How to cite: pENTR-mOvol1 was a gift from Knut Woltjen (Addgene plasmid # 120359 ; http://n2t.net/addgene:120359 ; RRID:Addgene_120359)
